Addgene plasmid #193930: pBa.GFP-KIF3B CC 391-592
Purpose: Mammalian expression of GFP-tagged Kif 3B CC 391-592
Depositing lab: Marvin Bentley. Depositing organization: Rensselaer Polytechnic Institute. Publication: KAP is the neuronal organelle adaptor for Kinesin-2 KIF3AB and KIF3AC. Garbouchian A, Montgomery A, Gilbert SP, Bentley M. Mol Biol Cell. 2022 Oct 6:mbcE22080336. doi: 10.1091/mbc.E22-08-0336. PubMed 36200888.
Backbone
  Vector backbone: pBeta Actin-GFP
  Vector type: Mammalian Expression
Growth in bacteria
  Bacterial resistance: Ampicillin, 100 μg/mL
  Growth temperature: 37°C
  Growth strain: NEB Stable
  Copy number: High Copy
Gene/Insert
  Gene/Insert name: Kif 3B
  Species: M. musculus (mouse)
  Insert size (bp): 603
  Entrez Gene: Kif3b (a.k.a. AI854312, AW549267, mKIAA0359)
  Promoter: Chicken Beta actin
  Tag / fusion protein: GFP (N terminal on backbone)
  Cloning method: Restriction Enzyme; 5′ cloning site Unknown (unknown if destroyed)
Terms and licenses: Academic/Nonprofit Terms; Industry Terms: Not Available to Industry
Depositor comments: pBa vector is susceptible to recombination and should not be grown in fast growing bacteria or cloned using recombination.
How to cite: pBa.GFP-KIF3B CC 391-592 was a gift from Marvin Bentley (Addgene plasmid # 193930 ; http://n2t.net/addgene:193930 ; RRID:Addgene_193930)
