[The description below was written by a language model from this plasmid's Addgene catalogue record and pLannotate feature annotations shown in this document.]
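Description:
pBa.GFP-KIF3B CC 391-592 is a 7,374 nt mammalian expression plasmid built on the pBeta Actin-GFP backbone. It produces a GFP-tagged fragment of the mouse kinesin-2 motor subunit KIF3B. Expression is driven by the chicken β-actin promoter followed by a chimeric chicken β-actin/rabbit β-globin intron, an arrangement that gives strong constitutive expression in many mammalian cell types. Downstream lies the EGFP coding sequence supplied by the backbone, which forms the N-terminal tag, followed by the Kif3b fragment. The name indicates residues 391–592, and "CC" presumably denotes the coiled-coil region, so the motor domain would be absent. The catalogue lists the insert as 603 bp, while the automated annotation matches a somewhat shorter stretch to Kif3b. An SV40 polyadenylation signal, preceded by a small remnant of SV40 large T antigen sequence, terminates the transcript.

In bacteria the plasmid is maintained by a high-copy ColE1/pUC-type origin and selected with ampicillin through the β-lactamase gene and its own promoter. Other annotated elements (lac promoter and operator, CAP site, and fragments of lacI, lacZα, rop and bom) are cloning-vector remnants with no role in the mammalian cassette. No mammalian selection marker is annotated, which suggests transient transfection as the main use. The depositor notes that the pBa backbone is prone to recombination. The feature table also leaves roughly the last 1.8 kb of the sequence unannotated.

The associated publication examines KAP as the neuronal organelle adaptor for KIF3AB and KIF3AC. This suggests the construct serves as a fluorescent truncation for mapping which KIF3B regions mediate subunit or adaptor interactions and localization in cells, though the record states only GFP-tagged mammalian expression.
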