Features (pLannotate 1.2.2; 16 found; start..end, strand, type, name):
      1..276     +  promoter       chicken β-actin promoter: No description available
    277..1246    +  intron         chimeric intron: chimera between introns from chicken β-actin and rabbit β-globin
   1309..2022    +  CDS            EGFP: EGFP is a basic (constitutively fluorescent) green fluorescent protein published in 1996, derived from Aequorea victoria. It is reported to be a rapidly-maturing weak dimer with moderate acid sensitivity.
   2131..2667    +  CDS            Kif3b (fragment): KIF3B_MOUSE - Experimental evidence at protein level: Swiss-Prot protein existence level 1. Microtubule-based molecular motor that transport intracellular cargos, such as vesicles, organelles and protein complexes. Uses ATP hydrolysis to generate force to bind and move along the microtubule (PubMed:7559760). Plays a role in cilia formation (PubMed:9865700). Involved in photoreceptor integrity and opsin trafficking in rod photoreceptors (By similarity). Transports vesicles containing N-methyl-D-aspartate (NMDA) receptor subunit GRIN2A into neuronal dendrites (PubMed:31746486). From Mus musculus
   2685..2770    +  CDS            large T antigen (fragment): large T antigen from SV40 (simian virus 40)
   2793..2927    +  polyA_signal   SV40 poly(A) signal: SV40 polyadenylation signal
   2982..2998    -  protein_bind   lac operator: The lac repressor binds to the lac operator to inhibit transcription in E. coli. This inhibition can be relieved by adding lactose or isopropyl-β-D-thiogalactopyranoside (IPTG). lac repressor encoded by lacI
   3006..3036    -  promoter       lac promoter: promoter for the E. coli lac operon
   3051..3072    -  protein_bind   CAP binding site: CAP binding activates transcription in the presence of cAMP. E. coli catabolite activator protein
   3085..3177    -  CDS            lacI (fragment): lac repressor; lacI; The lac repressor binds to the lac operator to inhibit transcription in E. coli. This inhibition can be relieved by adding lactose or isopropyl-β-D-thiogalactopyranoside (IPTG).
   3360..3948    -  rep_origin     ori: high-copy-number ColE1/pMB1/pBR322/pUC origin of replication
   4119..4979    -  CDS            AmpR: β-lactamase; bla; confers resistance to ampicillin, carbenicillin, and related antibiotics
   4980..5084    -  promoter       AmpR promoter: bla
   5179..5214    +  CDS            rop (fragment): Rop protein, which maintains plasmids at low copy number; rop
   5316..5415    +  misc_feature   bom (fragment): basis of mobility region from pBR322
   5421..5575    -  CDS            lacZα (fragment): LacZα fragment of β-galactosidase; lacZ fragment
>Addgene plasmid #193930 | pBa.GFP-KIF3B CC 391-592 | addgene full sequence | sequence record 380528 | Addgene NGS Result
TCGAGGTGAGCCCCACGTTCTGCTTCACTCTCCCCATCTCCCCCCCCTCCCCACCCCCAATTTTGTATTT
ATTTATTTTTTAATTATTTTGTGCAGCGATGGGGGCGGGGGGGGGGGGGGCGCGCGCCAGGCGGGGCGGG
GCGGGGCGAGGGGCGGGGCGGGGCGAGGCGGAGAGGTGCGGCGGCAGCCAATCAGAGCGGCGCGCTCCGA
AAGTTTCCTTTTATGGCGAGGCGGCGGCGGCGGCGGCCCTATAAAAAGCGAAGCGCGCGGCGGGCGGGAG
TCGCTGCGCGCTGCCTTCGCCCCGTGCCCCGCTCCGCCGCCGCCTCGCGCCGCCCGCCCCGGCTCTGACT
GACCGCGTTACTCCCACAGGTGAGCGGGCGGGACGGCCCTTCTCCTCCGGGCTGTAATTAGCGCTTGGTT
TAATGACGGCTCGTTTCTTTTCTGTGGCTGCGTGAAAGCCTTAAAGGGCTCCGGGAGGGCCCTTTGTGCG
GGGGGGAGCGGCTCGGGGGGTGCGTGCGTGTGTGTGTGCGTGGGGAGCGCCGCGTGCGGCTCCGCGCTGC
CCGGCGGCTGTGAGCGCTGCGGGCGCGGCGCGGGGCTTTGTGCGCTCCGCAGTGTGCGCGAGGGGAGCGC
GGCCGGGGGCGGTGCCCCGCGGTGCGGGGGGGGCTGCGAGGGGAACAAAGGCTGCGTGCGGGGTGTGTGC
GTGGGGGGGTGAGCAGGGGGTGTGGGCGCGGCGGTCGGGCTGTAACCCCCCCCTGCACCCCCCTCCCCGA
GTTGCTGAGCACGGCCCGGCTTCGGGTGCGGGGCTCCGTGCGGGGCGTGGCGCGGGGCTCGCCGTGCCGG
GCGGGGGGTGGCGGCAGGTGGGGGTGCCGGGCGGGGCGGGGCCGCCTCGGGCCGGGGAGGGCTCGGGGGA
GGGGCGCGGCGGCCCCCGGAGCGCCGGCGGCTGTCGAGGCGCGGCGAGCCGCAGCCATTGCCTTTTATGG
TAATCGTGCGAGAGGGCGCAGGGACTTCCTTTGTCCCAAATCTGTGCGGAGCCGAAATCTGGGAGGCGCC
GCCGCACCCCCTCTAGCGGGCGCGGGGCGAAGCGGTGCGGCGCCGGCAGGAAGGAAATGGGCGGGGAGGG
CCTTCGTGCGTCGCCGCGCCGCCGTCCCCTTCTCCATCTCCAGCCTCGGGGCTGTCCGCAGGGGGACGGC
TGCCTTCGGGGGGGACGGGGCAGGGCGGGGTTCGGCTTCTGGCGTGTGACCGGCGGGGTTTATATCTTCC
CTTCTCTGTTCCTCCGCAGCCCCCAAGCTTGGCGCGCCTAGGCCTACCATGGTGAGCAAGGGCGGGGAGC
TGTTCACCGGGGTGGTGCCCATCCTGGTCGAGCTGGACGGCGACGTAAACGGCCACAAGTTCAGCGTGTC
CGGCGAGGGCGAGGGCGATGCCACCTACGGCAAGCTGACCCTGAAGTTCATCTGCACCACCGGCAAGCTG
CCCGTGCCCTGGCCCACCCTCGTGACCACCCTGACCTACGGCGTGCAGTGCTTCAGCCGCTACCCCGACC
ACATGAAGCAGCACGACTTCTTCAAGTCCGCCATGCCCGAAGGCTACGTCCAGGAGCGCACCATCTTCTT
CAAGGACGACGGCAACTACAAGACCCGCGCCGAGGTGAAGTTCGAGGGCGACACCCTGGTGAACCGCATC
GAGCTGAAGGGCATCGACTTCAAGGAGGACGGCAACATCCTGGGGCACAAGCTGGAGTACAACTACAACA
GCCACAACGTCTATATCATGGCCGACAAGCAGAAGAACGGCATCAAGGTGAACTTCAAGATCCGCCACAA
CATCGAGGACGGCAGCGTGCAGCTCGCCGACCACTACCAGCAGAACACCCCCATCGGCGACGGCCCCGTG
CTGCTGCCCGACAACCACTACCTGAGCACCCAGTCCGCCCTGAGCAAAGACCCCAACGAGAAGCGCGATC
ACATGGTCCTGCTGGAGTTCGTGACCGCCGCCGGGATCACTCTCGGCATGGACGAGCTGTACGGCGGAGG
ATCCGGAGGCGGCTCTGGCGGAGGGCTGTACAAGGGGGGTGGGGAAGAGGAGGAGGAGGAGGGAGAAGAG
GGTGAGGAGGACGGGGATGATAAGGATGATTACTGGCGGGAACAGCAAGAAAAACTGGAGATTGAGAAGC
GGGCCATTGTAGAGGACCACAGCTTGGTTGCAGAGGAGAAGATGAGGCTGCTGAAGGAGAAGGAGAAAAA
GATGGAGGACCTGCGGCGAGAGAAGGATGCTGCAGAGATGCTGGGTGCCAAAATCAAGGCCATGGAGAGT
AAGCTGCTTGTCGGAGGAAAAAATATAGTAGATCATACAAACGAACAGCAGAAGATCCTGGAGCAAAAAC
GCCAGGAGATCGCAGAGCAGAAACGTCGAGAAAGAGAAATCCAGCAGCAAATGGAGAGTCGAGATGAGGA
GACCCTGGAACTGAAAGAGACTTACACCTCACTGCAGCAGGAGGTAGACATCAAGACCAAAAAGCTCAAA
AAGCTCTTTTCCAAGCTTCAGGCCGTGAAGGCCGAGATCCACGACCTCCAAGAAGAACACATCAAAGAGC
GCCAGGAGCTGGAGCAGACGCAGAATGAACTCACCCGGGAGCTAAAGCTCAAGCATCTTATTATAGAAAA
CTTTATTTAAAATCTAGATAAGTAATGATCATAATCAGCCATATCACATCTGTAGAGGTTTTACTTGCTT
TAAAAAACCTCCCACACCTCCCCCTGAACCTGAAACATAAAATGAATGCAATTGTTGTTGTTAACTTGTT
TATTGCAGCTTATAATGGTTACAAATAAAGCAATAGCATCACAAATTTCACAAATAAAGCATTTTTTTCA
CTGCATTCTAGTTGTGGTTTGTCCAAACTCATCAATGTATCTTATCATGTCTGGATCCCCGGGTACCGAG
CTCGAATTCGTAATCATGTCATAGCTGTTTCCTGTGTGAAATTGTTATCCGCTCACAATTCCACACAACA
TACGAGCCGGAAGCATAAAGTGTAAAGCCTGGGGTGCCTAATGAGTGAGCTAACTCACATTAATTGCGTT
GCGCTCACTGCCCGCTTTCCAGTCGGGAAACCTGTCGTGCCAGCTGCATTAATGAATCGGCCAACGCGCG
GGGAGAGGCGGTTTGCGTATTGGGCGCTCTTCCGCTTCCTCGCTCACTGACTCGCTGCGCTCGGTCGTTC
GGCTGCGGCGAGCGGTATCAGCTCACTCAAAGGCGGTAATACGGTTATCCACAGAATCAGGGGATAACGC
AGGAAAGAACATGTGAGCAAAAGGCCAGCAAAAGGCCAGGAACCGTAAAAAGGCCGCGTTGCTGGCGTTT
TTCCATAGGCTCCGCCCCCCTGACGAGCATCACAAAAATCGACGCTCAAGTCAGAGGTGGCGAAACCCGA
CAGGACTATAAAGATACCAGGCGTTTCCCCCTGGAAGCTCCCTCGTGCGCTCTCCTGTTCCGACCCTGCC
GCTTACCGGATACCTGTCCGCCTTTCTCCCTTCGGGAAGCGTGGCGCTTTCTCATAGCTCACGCTGTAGG
TATCTCAGTTCGGTGTAGGTCGTTCGCTCCAAGCTGGGCTGTGTGCACGAACCCCCCGTTCAGCCCGACC
GCTGCGCCTTATCCGGTAACTATCGTCTTGAGTCCAACCCGGTAAGACACGACTTATCGCCACTGGCAGC
AGCCACTGGTAACAGGATTAGCAGAGCGAGGTATGTAGGCGGTGCTACAGAGTTCTTGAAGTGGTGGCCT
AACTACGGCTACACTAGAAGAACAGTATTTGGTATCTGCGCTCTGCTGAAGCCAGTTACCTTCGGAAAAA
GAGTTGGTAGCTCTTGATCCGGCAAACAAACCACCGCTGGTAGCGGTGGTTTTTTTGTTTGCAAGCAGCA
GATTACGCGCAGAAAAAAAGGATCTCAAGAAGATCCTTTGATCTTTTCTACGGGGTCTGACGCTCAGTGG
AACGAAAACTCACGTTAAGGGATTTTGGTCATGAGATTATCAAAAAGGATCTTCACCTAGATCCTTTTAA
ATTAAAAATGAAGTTTTAAATCAATCTAAAGTATATATGAGTAAACTTGGTCTGACAGTTACCAATGCTT
AATCAGTGAGGCACCTATCTCAGCGATCTGTCTATTTCGTTCATCCATAGTTGCCTGACTCCCCGTCGTG
TAGATAACTACGATACGGGAGGGCTTACCATCTGGCCCCAGTGCTGCAATGATACCGCGAGACCCACGCT
CACCGGCTCCAGATTTATCAGCAATAAACCAGCCAGCCGGAAGGGCCGAGCGCAGAAGTGGTCCTGCAAC
TTTATCCGCCTCCATCCAGTCTATTAATTGTTGCCGGGAAGCTAGAGTAAGTAGTTCGCCAGTTAATAGT
TTGCGCAACGTTGTTGCCATTGCTACAGGCATCGTGGTGTCACGCTCGTCGTTTGGTATGGCTTCATTCA
GCTCCGGTTCCCAACGATCAAGGCGAGTTACATGATCCCCCATGTTGTGCAAAAAAGCGGTTAGCTCCTT
CGGTCCTCCGATCGTTGTCAGAAGTAAGTTGGCCGCAGTGTTATCACTCATGGTTATGGCAGCACTGCAT
AATTCTCTTACTGTCATGCCATCCGTAAGATGCTTTTCTGTGACTGGTGAGTACTCAACCAAGTCATTCT
GAGAATAGTGTATGCGGCGACCGAGTTGCTCTTGCCCGGCGTCAATACGGGATAATACCGCGCCACATAG
CAGAACTTTAAAAGTGCTCATCATTGGAAAACGTTCTTCGGGGCGAAAACTCTCAAGGATCTTACCGCTG
TTGAGATCCAGTTCGATGTAACCCACTCGTGCACCCAACTGATCTTCAGCATCTTTTACTTTCACCAGCG
TTTCTGGGTGAGCAAAAACAGGAAGGCAAAATGCCGCAAAAAAGGGAATAAGGGCGACACGGAAATGTTG
AATACTCATACTCTTCCTTTTTCAATATTATTGAAGCATTTATCAGGGTTATTGTCTCATGAGCGGATAC
ATATTTGAATGTATTTAGAAAAATAAACAAATAGGGGTTCCGCGCACATTTCCCCGAAAAGTGCCACCTG
ACGTCTAAGAAACCATTATTATCATGACATTAACCTATAAAAATAGGCGTATCACGAGGCCCTTTCGTCT
CGCGCGTTTCGGTGATGACGGTGAAAACCTCTGACACATGCAGCTCCCGGAGACGGTCACAGCTTGTCTG
TAAGCGGATGCCGGGAGCAGACAAGCCCGTCAGGGCGCGTCAGCGGGTGTTGGCGGGTGTCGGGGCTGGC
TTAACTATGCGGCATCAGAGCAGATTGTACTGAGAGTGCACCATATGCGGTGTGAAATACCGCACAGATG
CGTAAGGAGAAAATACCGCATCAGGCGCCATTCGCCATTCAGGCTGCGCAACTGTTGGGAAGGGCGATCG
GTGCGGGCCTCTTCGCTATTACGCCAGCTGGCGAAAGGGGGATGTGCTGCAAGGCGATTAAGTTGGGTAA
CGCCAGGGTTTTCCCAGTCACGACGTTGTAAAACGACGGCCAGTGCCAAGTTGGGATCTTTGCATTGGCC
CACGGCTCTCAGGATGGGGATGCTCCCCTTCAGCACCCGGTTCCCCTTGGAAACTGATGGTCCTGGCTCT
GTGGCATGGCAGTGGCACTGTGAGGAGCCCCCTACCAGCAGCACACAGTGGGGTTGGCACTGCCACGCTC
CGGATGCCGCGCTCTGATCCAACCCCATAATCAAGGGAACCCGAATTGCCCCATCATTGCCCCCACCACC
CCCATCCTGCCGGGCCCTCACACCCCACGCTGCCTTCTGGTGACATTCCCCAGCCCAAACCCACGGCTTC
ATGGCTACCGCGGGGCATTTCCCATTGCCGCCCCATTATCAGCTCTGCACACCTCCCGCTGTACCCATGC
CTCGTGGCTGCCCTTCTTTGACGTATAATCTTCTAATTAATACCCGGCCTTGTCAAAGTGGAGCACAAAC
GTTAATTAATTCCCCAGCAGGCAGGTAATTAACAGTGTGACTCCCTTTTTGCTGCGAGTGGGGCTGATAC
AGAGAGATGTGGCACTATGGAGCCCACGGGGTCCTGGCACTGGGTGCCCACGGAGGTCCCCATGTGCTGC
AGTGTCACCGCCTCCGAGGAGACAGTATTGTCCCTGCGGTGTCCCTGCAGCTCAGCTCTGTCCACAGGGC
CACCTCCAGTTTGGAGGGGACACAATGCAGCCCCGATGCAACCCATCCTCGCAGCATCCCAGGGACAAAG
ACCCCACTGCAAGACCGCACACAGGGCTGGGTCCCGCTCCCCTAATATCTACAGTGCTTCTTGCATGGCC
CCTTAATCAATGCAGTTAATCAGCATGCGCTCATGCACCGCTCTGGAGCTGCAAAGCCCCTCGCAGCGCT
GCTCACCAACACCGCGCACCGCCCCGGCCCAGCCTGCAGCACGCGCTGCAAACAGGAAAGAAACAAAATA
TTGCCCAAATGTAGGCAAAGGCATTCGGCTGCCTTGACCTCCGCCGGGCCGGGCCCTGCCTGACTCAGCT
CCTTACTCAGCGCTCGCTTCCTCCCTCCGGCTGCCACCGCCGCAGCGCACACCCTGACAAAGAGTGGCCC
TTAACGGGCTCTGAGGTGCACCCAGCAGTGCACTCAGCAGTCCAAGGGCCGGCCTGGAGGTTTGCACCGC
TACGTGCTGACATTAGCATTGAACTTGGCCCTGGGTAGTGCTGCAGGCCGGGCGGGGTGGGTGTAGAGAG
TGCAGCGCGCGTTGCACCCGGTGCCCCTTCCCCTCCCTTGCATCCCAGCAGGCTGCACCCCAGCACCAGG
CCCGTGCATGCATGCTCCTGGTGTTATTGCAGCCTGGTGCATGCATGCGTCTTGATGGTGCAGCGCTGTG
CATGCATCCTCCTTGGTGTGTAGCAGTCTAGTGCATGCATACCCCTCGGTGTTATTGCTGCTCTGTGCAC
GCACGCTCATTGTATCACTTCATCCCAGTGCATGCACTCACACTGGAGCGATTGCTGCTCGGTGCACGCA
CACTCATTGTATCACTGCAGCTCAGTGGCTGCACGCACACCGGTGTTATTGCTGCTCGGTGCGTGCATGC
ACATCAGTGTCGCTGCAGCTCAGTGCATGCACGCTCATTGCCCATCGCTATCCCTGCCTCTCCTGCTGGC
GCTCCCCGGGAGGTGACTTCAAGGGGACCGCAGGACCACCTCGGGGGTGGGGGGAGGGCTGCACACGCGG
ACCCCGCTCCCCCTCCCCAACAAAGCACTGTGGAATCAAAAAGGGGGGAGGGGGGATGGAGGGGCGCGTC
ACACCCCCGCCCCACACCCTCACC
