>Addgene plasmid #193930 | pBa.GFP-KIF3B CC 391-592 | depositor partial sequence | sequence record 375766 | Kif 3B
GGGGGTGGGGAAGAGGAGGAGGAGGAGGGAGAAGAGGGTGAGGAGGACGGGGATGATAAGGATGATTACT
GGCGGGAACAGCAAGAAAAACTGGAGATTGAGAAGCGGGCCATTGTAGAGGACCACAGCTTGGTTGCAGA
GGAGAAGATGAGGCTGCTGAAGGAGAAGGAGAAAAAGATGGAGGACCTGCGGCGAGAGAAGGATGCTGCA
GAGATGCTGGGTGCCAAAATCAAGGCCATGGAGAGTAAGCTGCTTGTCGGAGGAAAAAATATAGTAGATC
ATACAAACGAACAGCAGAAGATCCTGGAGCAAAAACGCCAGGAGATCGCAGAGCAGAAACGTCGAGAAAG
AGAAATCCAGCAGCAAATGGAGAGTCGAGATGAGGAGACCCTGGAACTGAAAGAGACTTACACCTCACTG
CAGCAGGAGGTAGACATCAAGACCAAAAAGCTCAAAAAGCTCTTTTCCAAGCTTCAGGCCGTGAAGGCCG
AGATCCACGACCTCCAAGAAGAACACATCAAAGAGCGCCAGGAGCTGGAGCAGACGCAGAATGAACTCAC
CCGGGAGCTAAAGCTCAAGCATCTTATTATAGAAAACTTTATT
